>Addgene plasmid #188685 | ipUSEPR-sg-Hs-KIF11 | addgene full sequence | sequence record 375124 | Addgene NGS Result
TCGACGGATCGGGAGATCTCCCGATCCCCTATGGTGCACTCTCAGTACAATCTGCTCTGATGCCGCATAG
TTAAGCCAGTATCTGCTCCCTGCTTGTGTGTTGGAGGTCGCTGAGTAGTGCGCGAGCAAAATTTAAGCTA
CAACAAGGCAAGGCTTGACCGACAATTGCATGAAGAATCTGCTTAGGGTTAGGCGTTTTGCGCTGCTTCG
CGATGTACGGGCCAGATATACGCGTTGACATTGATTATTGACTAGTTATTAATAGTAATCAATTACGGGG
TCATTAGTTCATAGCCCATATATGGAGTTCCGCGTTACATAACTTACGGTAAATGGCCCGCCTGGCTGAC
CGCCCAACGACCCCCGCCCATTGACGTCAATAATGACGTATGTTCCCATAGTAACGCCAATAGGGACTTT
CCATTGACGTCAATGGGTGGAGTATTTACGGTAAACTGCCCACTTGGCAGTACATCAAGTGTATCATATG
CCAAGTACGCCCCCTATTGACGTCAATGACGGTAAATGGCCCGCCTGGCATTATGCCCAGTACATGACCT
TATGGGACTTTCCTACTTGGCAGTACATCTACGTATTAGTCATCGCTATTACCATGGTGATGCGGTTTTG
GCAGTACATCAATGGGCGTGGATAGCGGTTTGACTCACGGGGATTTCCAAGTCTCCACCCCATTGACGTC
AATGGGAGTTTGTTTTGGCACCAAAATCAACGGGACTTTCCAAAATGTCGTAACAACTCCGCCCCATTGA
CGCAAATGGGCGGTAGGCGTGTACGGTGGGAGGTCTATATAAGCAGCGCGTTTTGCCTGTACTGGGTCTC
TCTGGTTAGACCAGATCTGAGCCTGGGAGCTCTCTGGCTAACTAGGGAACCCACTGCTTAAGCCTCAATA
AAGCTTGCCTTGAGTGCTTCAAGTAGTGTGTGCCCGTCTGTTGTGTGACTCTGGTAACTAGAGATCCCTC
AGACCCTTTTAGTCAGTGTGGAAAATCTCTAGCAGTGGCGCCCGAACAGGGACTTGAAAGCGAAAGGGAA
ACCAGAGGAGCTCTCTCGACGCAGGACTCGGCTTGCTGAAGCGCGCACGGCAAGAGGCGAGGGGCGGCGA
CTGGTGAGTACGCCAAAAATTTTGACTAGCGGAGGCTAGAAGGAGAGAGATGGGTGCGAGAGCGTCAGTA
TTAAGCGGGGGAGAATTAGATCGCGATGGGAAAAAATTCGGTTAAGGCCAGGGGGAAAGAAAAAATATAA
ATTAAAACATATAGTATGGGCAAGCAGGGAGCTAGAACGATTCGCAGTTAATCCTGGCCTGTTAGAAACA
TCAGAAGGCTGTAGACAAATACTGGGACAGCTACAACCATCCCTTCAGACAGGATCAGAAGAACTTAGAT
CATTATATAATACAGTAGCAACCCTCTATTGTGTGCATCAAAGGATAGAGATAAAAGACACCAAGGAAGC
TTTAGACAAGATAGAGGAAGAGCAAAACAAAAGTAAGACCACCGCACAGCAAGCGGCCGGCCGCTGATCT
TCAGACCTGGAGGAGGAGATATGAGGGACAATTGGAGAAGTGAATTATATAAATATAAAGTAGTAAAAAT
TGAACCATTAGGAGTAGCACCCACCAAGGCAAAGAGAAGAGTGGTGCAGAGAGAAAAAAGAGCAGTGGGA
ATAGGAGCTTTGTTCCTTGGGTTCTTGGGAGCAGCAGGAAGCACTATGGGCGCAGCGTCAATGACGCTGA
CGGTACAGGCCAGACAATTATTGTCTGGTATAGTGCAGCAGCAGAACAATTTGCTGAGGGCTATTGAGGC
GCAACAGCATCTGTTGCAACTCACAGTCTGGGGCATCAAGCAGCTCCAGGCAAGAATCCTGGCTGTGGAA
AGATACCTAAAGGATCAACAGCTCCTGGGGATTTGGGGTTGCTCTGGAAAACTCATTTGCACCACTGCTG
TGCCTTGGAATGCTAGTTGGAGTAATAAATCTCTGGAACAGATTTGGAATCACACGACCTGGATGGAGTG
GGACAGAGAAATTAACAATTACACAAGCTTAATACACTCCTTAATTGAAGAATCGCAAAACCAGCAAGAA
AAGAATGAACAAGAATTATTGGAATTAGATAAATGGGCAAGTTTGTGGAATTGGTTTAACATAACAAATT
GGCTGTGGTATATAAAATTATTCATAATGATAGTAGGAGGCTTGGTAGGTTTAAGAATAGTTTTTGCTGT
ACTTTCTATAGTGAATAGAGTTAGGCAGGGATATTCACCATTATCGTTTCAGACCCACCTCCCAACCCCG
AGGGGACCCGACAGGCCCGAAGGAATAGAAGAAGAAGGTGGAGAGAGAGACAGAGACAGATCCATTCGAT
TAGTGAACGGATCGGCACTGCGTGCGCCAATTCTGCAGACAAATGGCAGTATTCATCCACAATTTTAAAA
GAAAAGGGGGGATTGGGGGGTACAGTGCAGGGGAAAGAATAGTAGACATAATAGCAACAGACATACAAAC
TAAAGAATTACAAAAACAAATTACAAAAATTCAAAATTTTCGGGTTTATTACAGGGACAGCAGAGATCCA
GTTTGGTTAGTACCGGGCCCGGGTCGACTAGTGATCAGTGTGAGGGAGTGTAAAGCTGGTTTGAGGGCCT
ATTTCCCATGATTCCTTCATATTTGCATATACGATACAAGGCTGTTAGAGAGATAATTAGAATTAATTTG
ACTGTAAACACAAAGATATTAGTACAAAATACGTGACGTAGAAAGTAATAATTTCTTGGGTAGTTTGCAG
TTTTAAAATTATGTTTTAAAATGGACTATCATATGCTTACCGTAACTTGAAAGTATTTCGATTTCTTGGC
TTTATATATCTTGTGGAAAGGACGAAACACCGCTTGTGTAGGAGTATACGGGTTTAAGAGCTATGCTGGA
AACAGCATAGCAAGTTTAAATAAGGCTAGTCCGTTATCAACTTGAAAAAGTGGCACCGAGTCGGTGCTTT
TTTAAACCGCTGTTCCTAGGAATCCCGAGGCCTTCGAGTGGCTCCGGTGCCCGTCAGTGGGCAGAGCGCA
CATCGCCCACAGTCCCCGAGAAGTTGGGGGGAGGGGTCGGCAATTGAACCGGTGCCTAGAGAAGGTGGCG
CGGGGTAAACTGGGAAAGTGATGTCGTGTACTGGCTCCGCCTTTTTCCCGAGGGTGGGGGAGAACCGTAT
ATAAGTGCAGTAGTCGCCGTGAACGTTCTTTTTCGCAACGGGTTTGCCGCCAGAACACAGGTGTCGTGAC
GCGGGACCCGACATTAGCGCTACAGCTTAAGCGGGCCACCATGACCGAGTACAAGCCCACGGTGCGCCTC
GCCACCCGCGACGACGTCCCCAGGGCCGTACGCACCCTCGCCGCCGCGTTCGCCGACTACCCCGCCACGC
GCCACACCGTCGATCCGGACCGCCACATCGAGCGGGTCACCGAGCTGCAAGAACTCTTCCTCACGCGCGT
CGGGCTCGACATCGGCAAGGTGTGGGTCGCGGACGACGGCGCCGCCGTGGCGGTCTGGACCACGCCGGAG
AGCGTCGAAGCGGGGGCGGTGTTCGCCGAGATCGGCCCGCGCATGGCCGAGTTGAGCGGTTCCCGGCTGG
CCGCGCAGCAACAGATGGAAGGCCTCCTGGCGCCGCACCGGCCCAAGGAGCCCGCGTGGTTCCTGGCCAC
CGTCGGAGTCTCGCCCGACCACCAGGGCAAGGGTCTGGGCAGCGCCGTCGTGCTCCCCGGAGTGGAGGCG
GCCGAGCGCGCCGGGGTGCCCGCCTTCCTGGAGACCTCCGCGCCCCGCAACCTCCCCTTCTACGAGCGGC
TCGGCTTCACCGTCACCGCCGACGTCGAGGTGCCCGAAGGACCGCGCACCTGGTGCATGACCCGCAAGCC
CGGTGCCGCTAGCGGCAGCGGCGCCACCAACTTCAGCCTGCTGAAGCAGGCCGGCGACGTGGAGGAGAAC
CCCGGCCCCATGGTGTCTAAGGGCGAAGAGCTGATTAAGGAGAACATGCACATGAAGCTGTATATGGAGG
GCACCGTGAACAACCACCACTTCAAGTGCACATCCGAGGGCGAAGGCAAGCCCTACGAGGGCACCCAGAC
CATGAGAATCAAGGTGGTCGAGGGCGGCCCTCTCCCCTTCGCCTTCGACATCCTGGCTACCAGCTTCATG
TACGGCAGCAGAACCTTCATCAACCACACCCAGGGCATCCCCGACTTCTTTAAGCAGTCCTTCCCTGAGG
GCTTCACATGGGAGAGAGTCACCACATACGAAGACGGGGGCGTGCTGACCGCTACCCAGGACACCAGCCT
CCAGGACGGCTGCCTCATCTACAACGTCAAGATCAGAGGGGTGAACTTCCCATCCAACGGCCCTGTGATG
CAGAAGAAAACACTCGGCTGGGAGGCCAACACCGAGATGCTGTACCCCGCTGACGGCGGCCTGGAAGGCA
GAAGCGACATGGCCCTGAAGCTCGTGGGCGGGGGCCACCTGATCTGCAACTTCAAGACCACATACAGATC
CAAGAAACCCGCTAAGAACCTCAAGATGCCCGGCGTCTACTATGTGGACCACAGACTGGAAAGAATCAAG
GAGGCCGACAAAGAGACCTACGTCGAGCAGCACGAGGTGGCTGTGGCCAGATACTGCGACCTCCCTAGCA
AACTGGGGCACAAACTTAATTGAAAACGTTGTTGTTTGGGGTTGAATTACTCTTCTAGACCGCGGCGCGC
CCGATAATCAACCTCTGGATTACAAAATTTGTGAAAGATTGACTGGTATTCTTAACTATGTTGCTCCTTT
TACGCTATGTGGATACGCTGCTTTAATGCCTTTGTATCATGCTATTGCTTCCCGTATGGCTTTCATTTTC
TCCTCCTTGTATAAATCCTGGTTGCTGTCTCTTTATGAGGAGTTGTGGCCCGTTGTCAGGCAACGTGGCG
TGGTGTGCACTGTGTTTGCTGACGCAACCCCCACTGGTTGGGGCATTGCCACCACCTGTCAGCTCCTTTC
CGGGACTTTCGCTTTCCCCCTCCCTATTGCCACGGCGGAACTCATCGCCGCCTGCCTTGCCCGCTGCTGG
ACAGGGGCTCGGCTGTTGGGCACTGACAATTCCGTGGTGTTGTCGGGGAAATCATCGTCCTTTCCTTGGC
TGCTCGCCTGTGTTGCCACCTGGATTCTGCGCGGGACGTCCTTCTGCTACGTCCCTTCGGCCCTCAATCC
AGCGGACCTTCCTTCCCGCGGCCTGCTGCCGGCTCTGCGGCCTCTTCCGCGTCTTCGCCTTCGCCCTCAG
ACGAGTCGGATCTCCCTTTGGGCCGCCTCCCCGCATCGATACCGTCGACCTCGATCGAGACCTAGAAAAA
CATGGAGCAATCACAAGTAGCAATACAGCAGCTACCAATGCTGATTGTGCCTGGCTAGAAGCACAAGAGG
AGGAGGAGGTGGGTTTTCCAGTCACACCTCAGGTACCTTTAAGACCAATGACTTACAAGGCAGCTGTAGA
TCTTAGCCACTTTTTAAAAGAAAAGGGGGGACTGGAAGGGCTAATTCACTCCCAACGAAGACAAGATATC
CTTGATCTGTGGATCTACCACACACAAGGCTACTTCCCTGATTGGCAGAACTACACACCAGGGCCAGGGA
TCAGATATCCACTGACCTTTGGATGGTGCTACAAGCTAGTACCAGTTGAGCAAGAGAAGGTAGAAGAAGC
CAATGAAGGAGAGAACACCCGCTTGTTACACCCTGTGAGCCTGCATGGGATGGATGACCCGGAGAGAGAA
GTATTAGAGTGGAGGTTTGACAGCCGCCTAGCATTTCATCACATGGCCCGAGAGCTGCATCCGGACTGTA
CTGGGTCTCTCTGGTTAGACCAGATCTGAGCCTGGGAGCTCTCTGGCTAACTAGGGAACCCACTGCTTAA
GCCTCAATAAAGCTTGCCTTGAGTGCTTCAAGTAGTGTGTGCCCGTCTGTTGTGTGACTCTGGTAACTAG
AGATCCCTCAGACCCTTTTAGTCAGTGTGGAAAATCTCTAGCAGCATGTGAGCAAAAGGCCAGCAAAAGG
CCAGGAACCGTAAAAAGGCCGCGTTGCTGGCGTTTTTCCATAGGCTCCGCCCCCCTGACGAGCATCACAA
AAATCGACGCTCAAGTCAGAGGTGGCGAAACCCGACAGGACTATAAAGATACCAGGCGTTTCCCCCTGGA
AGCTCCCTCGTGCGCTCTCCTGTTCCGACCCTGCCGCTTACCGGATACCTGTCCGCCTTTCTCCCTTCGG
GAAGCGTGGCGCTTTCTCATAGCTCACGCTGTAGGTATCTCAGTTCGGTGTAGGTCGTTCGCTCCAAGCT
GGGCTGTGTGCACGAACCCCCCGTTCAGCCCGACCGCTGCGCCTTATCCGGTAACTATCGTCTTGAGTCC
AACCCGGTAAGACACGACTTATCGCCACTGGCAGCAGCCACTGGTAACAGGATTAGCAGAGCGAGGTATG
TAGGCGGTGCTACAGAGTTCTTGAAGTGGTGGCCTAACTACGGCTACACTAGAAGAACAGTATTTGGTAT
CTGCGCTCTGCTGAAGCCAGTTACCTTCGGAAAAAGAGTTGGTAGCTCTTGATCCGGCAAACAAACCACC
GCTGGTAGCGGTGGTTTTTTTGTTTGCAAGCAGCAGATTACGCGCAGAAAAAAAGGATCTCAAGAAGATC
CTTTGATCTTTTCTACGGGGTCTGACGCTCAGTGGAACGAAAACTCACGTTAAGGGATTTTGGTCATGAG
ATTATCAAAAAGGATCTTCACCTAGATCCTTTTAAATTAAAAATGAAGTTTTAAATCAATCTAAAGTATA
TATGAGTAAACTTGGTCTGACAGTTACCAATGCTTAATCAGTGAGGCACCTATCTCAGCGATCTGTCTAT
TTCGTTCATCCATAGTTGCCTGACTCCCCGTCGTGTAGATAACTACGATACGGGAGGGCTTACCATCTGG
CCCCAGTGCTGCAATGATACCGCGAGACCCACGCTCACCGGCTCCAGATTTATCAGCAATAAACCAGCCA
GCCGGAAGGGCCGAGCGCAGAAGTGGTCCTGCAACTTTATCCGCCTCCATCCAGTCTATTAATTGTTGCC
GGGAAGCTAGAGTAAGTAGTTCGCCAGTTAATAGTTTGCGCAACGTTGTTGCCATTGCTACAGGCATCGT
GGTGTCACGCTCGTCGTTTGGTATGGCTTCATTCAGCTCCGGTTCCCAACGATCAAGGCGAGTTACATGA
TCCCCCATGTTGTGCAAAAAAGCGGTTAGCTCCTTCGGTCCTCCGATCGTTGTCAGAAGTAAGTTGGCCG
CAGTGTTATCACTCATGGTTATGGCAGCACTGCATAATTCTCTTACTGTCATGCCATCCGTAAGATGCTT
TTCTGTGACTGGTGAGTACTCAACCAAGTCATTCTGAGAATAGTGTATGCGGCGACCGAGTTGCTCTTGC
CCGGCGTCAATACGGGATAATACCGCGCCACATAGCAGAACTTTAAAAGTGCTCATCATTGGAAAACGTT
CTTCGGGGCGAAAACTCTCAAGGATCTTACCGCTGTTGAGATCCAGTTCGATGTAACCCACTCGTGCACC
CAACTGATCTTCAGCATCTTTTACTTTCACCAGCGTTTCTGGGTGAGCAAAAACAGGAAGGCAAAATGCC
GCAAAAAAGGGAATAAGGGCGACACGGAAATGTTGAATACTCATACTCTTCCTTTTTCAATATTATTGAA
GCATTTATCAGGGTTATTGTCTCATGAGCGGATACATATTTGAATGTATTTAGAAAAATAAACAAATAGG
GGTTCCGCGCACATTTCCCCGAAAAGTGCCACCTGACG
Features (pLannotate 1.2.2; 21 found; start..end, strand, type, name):
     30..82      -  misc_feature   bom (fragment): basis of mobility region from pBR322
    237..616     +  enhancer       CMV enhancer: human cytomegalovirus immediate early enhancer
    617..816     +  promoter       CMV promoter: human cytomegalovirus (CMV) immediate early promoter
    834..1014    +  LTR            5' LTR (truncated): truncated 5' long terminal repeat (LTR) from HIV-1
   1061..1186    +  misc_feature   HIV-1 Ψ: packaging signal of human immunodeficiency virus type 1
   1170..1508    +  CDS            HIV-1 gag (fragment): gag protein from human immunodeficiency virus 1; gag
   1683..1916    +  misc_feature   RRE: The Rev response element (RRE) of HIV-1 allows for Rev-dependent mRNA export from the nucleus to the cytoplasm.
   2293..2393    +  CDS            Rev (fragment): human immunodeficiency virus 1 (HIV-1) Rev protein; rev; enhances nuclear export of unspliced and incompletely spliced viral mRNAs
   2443..2560    +  misc_feature   cPPT/CTS: central polypurine tract and central termination sequence of HIV-1
   2653..2893    +  promoter       U6 promoter: RNA polymerase III promoter for human U6 snRNA
   2940..3007    +  misc_RNA       tracrRNA (fragment): trans-activating CRISPR RNA for the Streptococcus pyogenes CRISPR/Cas9 system
   3069..3280    +  promoter       EF-1α core promoter: core promoter for human elongation factor EF-1α
   3331..3927    +  CDS            PuroR (fragment): puromycin N-acetyltransferase; pac from Streptomyces; confers resistance to puromycin
   4000..4713    +  CDS            TagRFP: monomeric derivative of red fluorescent protein from Entacmaea quadricolor (Merzlyak et al., 2007) mammalian codon-optimized
   4766..5354    +  misc_feature   WPRE: woodchuck hepatitis virus posttranscriptional regulatory element
   5355..5374    +  misc_feature   MCS (fragment): pBluescript multiple cloning site
   5376..5876    +  CDS            nef (fragment): NEF_HV1LA - Experimental evidence at protein level: Swiss-Prot protein existence level 1. Extracellular Nef protein targets CD4(+) T-lymphocytes for apoptosis by interacting with CXCR4 surface receptors. From Human immunodeficiency virus type 1 group M subtype B (isolate Lai) (HIV-1).
   5883..6063    +  LTR            5' LTR (truncated): truncated 5' long terminal repeat (LTR) from HIV-1
   6125..6713    -  rep_origin     ori: high-copy-number ColE1/pMB1/pBR322/pUC origin of replication
   6884..7744    -  CDS            AmpR: β-lactamase; bla; confers resistance to ampicillin, carbenicillin, and related antibiotics
   7745..7849    -  promoter       AmpR promoter: bla
