[The description below was written by a language model from this plasmid's Addgene catalogue record and pLannotate feature annotations shown in this document.]
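Description:
ipUSEPR-sg-Hs-KIF11 is a lentiviral CRISPR guide-RNA expression plasmid built on a pLenti backbone. It carries a single 20-nt sgRNA directed against human KIF11 (also known as EG5), which encodes a mitotic kinesin. The record lists its purpose simply as a control sgRNA. Because KIF11 is generally needed for cell division, guides against it are commonly used as positive controls for Cas9 cutting and dropout, although the record does not spell this out. In bacteria the plasmid is maintained through a high-copy ColE1/pUC-type origin and selected with ampicillin via the β-lactamase gene and its own promoter. A recombination-reducing strain is specified for growth, as is common for LTR-containing vectors.

The annotated 7,878-nt sequence shows a CMV enhancer/promoter fused to a truncated HIV-1 5' LTR, which drives transcription of the viral genome in packaging cells. It is followed by the Ψ packaging signal with a gag fragment, the RRE for Rev-dependent nuclear export, and the cPPT/CTS. Within the transfer cassette, a human U6 RNA polymerase III promoter drives the guide, which is fused to a Streptococcus pyogenes Cas9 scaffold (annotated as a tracrRNA fragment). Downstream, an EF-1α core promoter drives puromycin N-acetyltransferase followed by TagRFP. The short gap between the two coding sequences suggests a linked co-expression design, but no linker element is annotated. This arrangement allows both drug selection and red-fluorescence tracking of transduced cells. A WPRE enhances transcript expression, and the cassette ends in a nef fragment and a second truncated LTR. No Cas9 is annotated, so the nuclease must be supplied separately in the target cells.
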