Addgene plasmid #188685: ipUSEPR-sg-Hs-KIF11
Purpose: control sgRNA
Depositing lab: Lewis Cantley. Depositing organization: Cornell University.
Backbone
  Vector backbone: pLenti
  Vector type: Lentiviral, CRISPR
Growth in bacteria
  Bacterial resistance: Ampicillin, 100 μg/mL
  Growth temperature: 30°C
  Growth strain: NEB Stable
  Copy number: High Copy
Gene/Insert
  Gene/Insert name: sgKIF11
  gRNA/shRNA sequence: GCTTGTGTAGGAGTATACGG
  Species: H. sapiens (human)
  Insert size (bp): 20
  Mutation: WT
  Entrez Gene: KIF11 (a.k.a. EG5, HKSP, KNSL1, MCLMR, TRIP5)
  Cloning method: Restriction Enzyme; 5′ cloning site Unknown (unknown if destroyed)
Terms and licenses: Academic/Nonprofit Terms; Industry Terms: Not Available to Industry
How to cite: ipUSEPR-sg-Hs-KIF11 was a gift from Lewis Cantley (Addgene plasmid # 188685 ; http://n2t.net/addgene:188685 ; RRID:Addgene_188685)
